Addgene plasmid #72796: pMK280 (mCherry2-NeoR)
Purpose: C-terminal tagging with mCherry2 using CRIPSR/Cas9
Depositing lab: Masato Kanemaki. Depositing organization: National Institute of Genetics. Publication: Rapid Protein Depletion in Human Cells by Auxin-Inducible Degron Tagging with Short Homology Donors. Natsume T, Kiyomitsu T, Saga Y, Kanemaki MT. Cell Rep. 2016 Apr 5;15(1):210-8. doi: 10.1016/j.celrep.2016.03.001. Epub 2016 Mar 24. PubMed 27052166.
Backbone
  Vector backbone: pBluescript KS(-)
  Backbone size w/o insert (bp): 3029
  Total vector size (bp): 5915
  Vector type: Mammalian Expression, CRISPR
  Selectable markers: Neomycin (select with G418)
Growth in bacteria
  Bacterial resistance: Ampicillin, 100 μg/mL
  Growth temperature: 37°C
  Growth strain: DH5alpha
  Copy number: High Copy
Gene/Insert
  Gene/Insert name: mCherry2-Bsr
  Species: H. sapiens (human), M. musculus (mouse), R. norvegicus (rat), G. gallus (chicken)
  Insert size (bp): 2886
  Tag / fusion protein: mCherry2 (C terminal on backbone)
  Cloning method: Restriction Enzyme; 5′ cloning site BamHI (not destroyed); 3′ cloning site BamHI (not destroyed)
  Sequencing primers: 5′ GTAAAACGACGGCCAGT; 3′ GGAAACAGCTATGACCATG
Resource information
  A portion of this plasmid was derived from a plasmid made by: mCherry2 is a kind gift from Dr. Michael Davidson (Addgene #54517).
Terms and licenses: Academic/Nonprofit Terms; Industry Terms: Not Available to Industry
Depositor comments: This vector can be used for the construction of donor vectors for tagging with mCherry2.
How to cite: pMK280 (mCherry2-NeoR) was a gift from Masato Kanemaki (Addgene plasmid # 72796 ; http://n2t.net/addgene:72796 ; RRID:Addgene_72796)
