[The description below was written by a language model from this plasmid's Addgene catalogue record, the feature table of its GenBank file and pLannotate feature annotations shown in this document.]
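Description:
pMK280 (mCherry2-NeoR) is a template plasmid for building homology-directed repair donors that add a C-terminal mCherry2 tag to endogenous genes by CRISPR/Cas9 genome editing. It is built on pBluescript KS(-), totals 5,915 bp, and is propagated in E. coli as a high-copy plasmid through its ColE1/pUC-type origin with ampicillin selection (β-lactamase under its own promoter). The backbone also contributes an f1 origin, lacZα and lac regulatory remnants, and flanking T7 and T3 promoters.

The roughly 2.9 kb cassette sits between two retained BamHI sites, so it can be excised as a unit. It begins with a mammalian codon-optimized mCherry2 coding sequence that has no annotated mammalian promoter upstream, as expected for a tag meant to be fused in frame to the end of a target gene and expressed from that gene's own promoter. It is followed by an SV40 polyadenylation signal. Downstream lies an independent selection unit in which the SV40 enhancer/early promoter drives NeoR/KanR (aminoglycoside phosphotransferase), terminated by an HSV TK poly(A) signal, allowing G418 selection of cells that have integrated the cassette. A second f1 origin, an extra AmpR promoter and a ble fragment in this region look like carry-over from the source vector of the neomycin unit.

According to the depositor, the plasmid is used to construct donor vectors for mCherry2 tagging. The record does not describe homology arms, which would presumably be supplied by the user. The catalogue names the insert "mCherry2-Bsr", but the plasmid name, the listed selectable marker and the full-sequence annotation all indicate neomycin resistance. The accompanying GenBank record covers only about 1 kb, spanning the T7 promoter, mCherry2 and the SV40 poly(A) signal.
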