Features (pLannotate 1.2.2; 21 found; start..end, strand, type, name):
      4..432     +  rep_origin     f1 ori (sequence partly withheld): f1 bacteriophage origin of replication; arrow indicates direction of (+) strand synthesis
    463..618     -  CDS            lacZα (fragment): LacZα fragment of β-galactosidase; lacZ fragment
    626..644     +  promoter       T7 promoter: promoter for bacteriophage T7 RNA polymerase
    683..1393    +  CDS            mCherry2: derivative of the monomeric red fluorescent protein mCherry mammalian codon-optimized
   1404..1488    +  CDS            large T antigen (fragment): large T antigen from SV40 (simian virus 40)
   1511..1632    +  polyA_signal   SV40 poly(A) signal: SV40 polyadenylation signal
   1666..2094    -  rep_origin     f1 ori (sequence partly withheld): f1 bacteriophage origin of replication; arrow indicates direction of (+) strand synthesis
   2121..2225    +  promoter       AmpR promoter: bla
   2227..2584    +  promoter       SV40 promoter: SV40 enhancer and early promoter
   2619..3413    +  CDS            NeoR/KanR: aminoglycoside phosphotransferase from Tn5; aph(3')-II (or nptII); confers resistance to neomycin, kanamycin, and G418 (Geneticin®)
   3434..3586    +  CDS            ble (fragment): BLE_KLEPN - Experimental evidence at protein level: Swiss-Prot protein existence level 1. Binding protein with a strong affinity to the bleomycin family of antibiotics. Binds to CL990; an antimitotic-antibiotic compound. From Klebsiella pneumoniae.
   3645..3687    +  polyA_signal   HSV TK poly(A) signal (fragment): herpes simplex virus thymidine kinase polyadenylation signal (Cole and Stacy, 1985)
   3693..3714    +  misc_feature   MCS (fragment): pBluescript multiple cloning site
   3727..3745    -  promoter       T3 promoter: promoter for bacteriophage T3 RNA polymerase
   3790..3806    -  protein_bind   lac operator: The lac repressor binds to the lac operator to inhibit transcription in E. coli. This inhibition can be relieved by adding lactose or isopropyl-β-D-thiogalactopyranoside (IPTG). lac repressor encoded by lacI
   3814..3844    -  promoter       lac promoter: promoter for the E. coli lac operon
   3859..3880    -  protein_bind   CAP binding site: CAP binding activates transcription in the presence of cAMP. E. coli catabolite activator protein
   3893..3985    -  CDS            lacI (fragment): lac repressor; lacI; The lac repressor binds to the lac operator to inhibit transcription in E. coli. This inhibition can be relieved by adding lactose or isopropyl-β-D-thiogalactopyranoside (IPTG).
   4168..4756    -  rep_origin     ori: high-copy-number ColE1/pMB1/pBR322/pUC origin of replication
   4927..5787    -  CDS            AmpR: β-lactamase; bla; confers resistance to ampicillin, carbenicillin, and related antibiotics
   5788..5892    -  promoter       AmpR promoter: bla
>Addgene plasmid #72796 | pMK280 (mCherry2-NeoR) | depositor full sequence | sequence record 133557 | pMK280 (mCherry2-NeoR) sequence 5915 bps
CTG
[124 nt withheld, positions 4-127]
C
[91 nt withheld, positions 129-219]
A
[49 nt withheld, positions 221-269]
CCTTTGACGTTGGAGTCCACGTTCTTTAATAGTGGACTCTTGTTCCAAACTGGAACAACACTCAACCCTA
TCTCGGTCTATTCTTTTGATTTATAAGGGATTTTGCCGATTTCGGCCTATTGGTTAAAAAATGAGCTGAT
TTAACAAAAATTTAACGCGAATTTTAACAAAATATTAACGCTTACAATTTCCATTCGCCATTCAGGCTGC
GCAACTGTTGGGAAGGGCGATCGGTGCGGGCCTCTTCGCTATTACGCCAGCTGGCGAAAGGGGGATGTGC
TGCAAGGCGATTAAGTTGGGTAACGCCAGGGTTTTCCCAGTCACGACGTTGTAAAACGACGGCCAGTGAG
CGCGCGTAATACGACTCACTATAGGGCGAATTGGAGCTCGGATCCGGTGCAGGCGCCGCTAGCATGGTGA
GCAAGGGCGAGGAGGATAACATGGCCATCATCAAGGAGTTCATGCGCTTCAAGGTGCACATGGAGGGCTC
CGTGAACGGCCACGAGTTCGAGATCGAGGGCGAGGGCGAGGGCCGCCCCTACGAGGGCACCCAGACCGCC
AAGCTGAAGGTGACCAAGGGTGGCCCCCTGCCCTTCGCCTGGGACATCCTGTCCCCTCAGTTCATGTACG
GCTCCAAGGCCTACGTGAAGCACCCCGCCGACATCCCCGACTACTTGAAGCTGTCCTTCCCCGAGGGCTT
CAATTGGGAGCGCGTGATGAACTTCGAGGACGGCGGCGTGGTGACCGTGACCCAGGACTCCTCCCTGCAG
GACGGCGAGTTCATCTACAAGGTGAAGCTGCGCGGCACCAACTTCCCCTCCGACGGCCCCGTAATGCAGT
GTCGTACCATGGGCTGGGAGGCCTCCACTGAGCGGATGTACCCCGAGGACGGCGCCCTGAAGGGCGAGAT
CAAGCAGAGGCTGAAGCTGAAGGACGGCGGCCACTACGACGCTGAGGTCAAGACCACCTACAAGGCCAAG
AAGCCCGTGCAGCTGCCCGGCGCCTACAACGTCGACATCAAGTTGGACATCCTTTCCCACAACGAGGACT
ACACCATCGTGGAACAGTACGAACGCGCCGAGGGCCGCCACTCCACCGGCGGCATGGACGAGCTGTACAA
GTAATCTAGATAACTGATCATAATCAGCCATACCACATTTGTAGAGGTTTTACTTGCTTTAAAAAACCTC
CCACACCTCCCCCTGAACCTGAAACATAAAATGAATGCAATTGTTGTTGTTAACTTGTTTATTGCAGCTT
ATAATGGTTACAAATAAAGCAATAGCATCACAAATTTCACAAATAAAGCATTTTTTTCACTGCATTCTAG
TTGTGGTTTGTCCAAACTCATCAATGTATCTTAACGCGTAAATTGTAAGCGTTAATATTTTGTTAAAATT
CGCGTTAAATTTTTGTTAAATCAGCTCATTTTTTAACCAATAGGCCGAAATCGGCAAAATCCCTTATAAA
TCAAAAGAATAGACCGAGATAGGGTTGAGTGTTGTTCCAGTTTGGAACAAGAGTCCACTATTAAAGAACG
TGGACTCCAACGTCAAAGG
[49 nt withheld, positions 1829-1877]
T
[91 nt withheld, positions 1879-1969]
G
[124 nt withheld, positions 1971-2094]
CAGGTGGCACTTTTCGGGGAAATGTGCGCGGAACCCCTATTTGTTTATTTTTCTAAATACATTCAAATAT
GTATCCGCTCATGAGACAATAACCCTGATAAATGCTTCAATAATATTGAAAAAGGAAGAGTCCTGAGGCG
GAAAGAACCAGCTGTGGAATGTGTGTCAGTTAGGGTGTGGAAAGTCCCCAGGCTCCCCAGCAGGCAGAAG
TATGCAAAGCATGCATCTCAATTAGTCAGCAACCAGGTGTGGAAAGTCCCCAGGCTCCCCAGCAGGCAGA
AGTATGCAAAGCATGCATCTCAATTAGTCAGCAACCATAGTCCCGCCCCTAACTCCGCCCATCCCGCCCC
TAACTCCGCCCAGTTCCGCCCATTCTCCGCCCCATGGCTGACTAATTTTTTTTATTTATGCAGAGGCCGA
GGCCGCCTCGGCCTCTGAGCTATTCCAGAAGTAGTGAGGAGGCTTTTTTGGAGGCCTAGGCTTTTGCAAA
GATCGATCAAGAGACAGGATGAGGATCGTTTCGCATGATTGAACAAGATGGATTGCACGCAGGTTCTCCG
GCCGCTTGGGTGGAGAGGCTATTCGGCTATGACTGGGCACAACAGACAATCGGCTGCTCTGATGCCGCCG
TGTTCCGGCTGTCAGCGCAGGGGCGCCCGGTTCTTTTTGTCAAGACCGACCTGTCCGGTGCCCTGAATGA
ACTGCAAGACGAGGCAGCGCGGCTATCGTGGCTGGCCACGACGGGCGTTCCTTGCGCAGCTGTGCTCGAC
GTTGTCACTGAAGCGGGAAGGGACTGGCTGCTATTGGGCGAAGTGCCGGGGCAGGATCTCCTGTCATCTC
ACCTTGCTCCTGCCGAGAAAGTATCCATCATGGCTGATGCAATGCGGCGGCTGCATACGCTTGATCCGGC
TACCTGCCCATTCGACCACCAAGCGAAACATCGCATCGAGCGAGCACGTACTCGGATGGAAGCCGGTCTT
GTCGATCAGGATGATCTGGACGAAGAGCATCAGGGGCTCGCGCCAGCCGAACTGTTCGCCAGGCTCAAGG
CGAGCATGCCCGACGGCGAGGATCTCGTCGTGACCCATGGCGATGCCTGCTTGCCGAATATCATGGTGGA
AAATGGCCGCTTTTCTGGATTCATCGACTGTGGCCGGCTGGGTGTGGCGGACCGCTATCAGGACATAGCG
TTGGCTACCCGTGATATTGCTGAAGAGCTTGGCGGCGAATGGGCTGACCGCTTCCTCGTGCTTTACGGTA
TCGCCGCTCCCGATTCGCAGCGCATCGCCTTCTATCGCCTTCTTGACGAGTTCTTCTGAGCGGGACTCTG
GGGTTCGAAATGACCGACCAAGCGACGCCCAACCTGCCATCACGAGATTTCGATTCCACCGCCGCCTTCT
ATGAAAGGTTGGGCTTCGGAATCGTTTTCCGGGACGCCGGCTGGATGATCCTCCAGCGCGGGGATCTCAT
GCTGGAGTTCTTCGCCCACCCTAGGGGGAGGCTAACTGAAACACGGAAGGAGACAATACCGGAAGGAACC
CGCGCTATGACGGCAATAAAAAGACAGAATAAAACGCACGGTGTTGGGTCGTTGGATCCCTCGAGGGGGG
GCCCGGTACCCAGCTTTTGTTCCCTTTAGTGAGGGTTAATTGCGCGCTTGGCGTAATCATGGTCATAGCT
GTTTCCTGTGTGAAATTGTTATCCGCTCACAATTCCACACAACATACGAGCCGGAAGCATAAAGTGTAAA
GCCTGGGGTGCCTAATGAGTGAGCTAACTCACATTAATTGCGTTGCGCTCACTGCCCGCTTTCCAGTCGG
GAAACCTGTCGTGCCAGCTGCATTAATGAATCGGCCAACGCGCGGGGAGAGGCGGTTTGCGTATTGGGCG
CTCTTCCGCTTCCTCGCTCACTGACTCGCTGCGCTCGGTCGTTCGGCTGCGGCGAGCGGTATCAGCTCAC
TCAAAGGCGGTAATACGGTTATCCACAGAATCAGGGGATAACGCAGGAAAGAACATGTGAGCAAAAGGCC
AGCAAAAGGCCAGGAACCGTAAAAAGGCCGCGTTGCTGGCGTTTTTCCATAGGCTCCGCCCCCCTGACGA
GCATCACAAAAATCGACGCTCAAGTCAGAGGTGGCGAAACCCGACAGGACTATAAAGATACCAGGCGTTT
CCCCCTGGAAGCTCCCTCGTGCGCTCTCCTGTTCCGACCCTGCCGCTTACCGGATACCTGTCCGCCTTTC
TCCCTTCGGGAAGCGTGGCGCTTTCTCATAGCTCACGCTGTAGGTATCTCAGTTCGGTGTAGGTCGTTCG
CTCCAAGCTGGGCTGTGTGCACGAACCCCCCGTTCAGCCCGACCGCTGCGCCTTATCCGGTAACTATCGT
CTTGAGTCCAACCCGGTAAGACACGACTTATCGCCACTGGCAGCAGCCACTGGTAACAGGATTAGCAGAG
CGAGGTATGTAGGCGGTGCTACAGAGTTCTTGAAGTGGTGGCCTAACTACGGCTACACTAGAAGGACAGT
ATTTGGTATCTGCGCTCTGCTGAAGCCAGTTACCTTCGGAAAAAGAGTTGGTAGCTCTTGATCCGGCAAA
CAAACCACCGCTGGTAGCGGTGGTTTTTTTGTTTGCAAGCAGCAGATTACGCGCAGAAAAAAAGGATCTC
AAGAAGATCCTTTGATCTTTTCTACGGGGTCTGACGCTCAGTGGAACGAAAACTCACGTTAAGGGATTTT
GGTCATGAGATTATCAAAAAGGATCTTCACCTAGATCCTTTTAAATTAAAAATGAAGTTTTAAATCAATC
TAAAGTATATATGAGTAAACTTGGTCTGACAGTTACCAATGCTTAATCAGTGAGGCACCTATCTCAGCGA
TCTGTCTATTTCGTTCATCCATAGTTGCCTGACTCCCCGTCGTGTAGATAACTACGATACGGGAGGGCTT
ACCATCTGGCCCCAGTGCTGCAATGATACCGCGAGACCCACGCTCACCGGCTCCAGATTTATCAGCAATA
AACCAGCCAGCCGGAAGGGCCGAGCGCAGAAGTGGTCCTGCAACTTTATCCGCCTCCATCCAGTCTATTA
ATTGTTGCCGGGAAGCTAGAGTAAGTAGTTCGCCAGTTAATAGTTTGCGCAACGTTGTTGCCATTGCTAC
AGGCATCGTGGTGTCACGCTCGTCGTTTGGTATGGCTTCATTCAGCTCCGGTTCCCAACGATCAAGGCGA
GTTACATGATCCCCCATGTTGTGCAAAAAAGCGGTTAGCTCCTTCGGTCCTCCGATCGTTGTCAGAAGTA
AGTTGGCCGCAGTGTTATCACTCATGGTTATGGCAGCACTGCATAATTCTCTTACTGTCATGCCATCCGT
AAGATGCTTTTCTGTGACTGGTGAGTACTCAACCAAGTCATTCTGAGAATAGTGTATGCGGCGACCGAGT
TGCTCTTGCCCGGCGTCAATACGGGATAATACCGCGCCACATAGCAGAACTTTAAAAGTGCTCATCATTG
GAAAACGTTCTTCGGGGCGAAAACTCTCAAGGATCTTACCGCTGTTGAGATCCAGTTCGATGTAACCCAC
TCGTGCACCCAACTGATCTTCAGCATCTTTTACTTTCACCAGCGTTTCTGGGTGAGCAAAAACAGGAAGG
CAAAATGCCGCAAAAAAGGGAATAAGGGCGACACGGAAATGTTGAATACTCATACTCTTCCTTTTTCAAT
ATTATTGAAGCATTTATCAGGGTTATTGTCTCATGAGCGGATACATATTTGAATGTATTTAGAAAAATAA
ACAAATAGGGGTTCCGCGCACATTTCCCCGAAAAGTGCCAC
