LOCUS       Exported 1018 bp ds-DNA linear SYN 20-MAY-2021
DEFINITION  C-terminal tagging with mCherry2 using CRIPSR/Cas9.
ACCESSION   .
VERSION     .
KEYWORDS    pMK280 (mCherry2-NeoR)
SOURCE      synthetic DNA construct
  ORGANISM  synthetic DNA construct
REFERENCE   1 (bases 1 to 1018)
  AUTHORS   Natsume T, Kiyomitsu T, Saga Y, Kanemaki MT
  TITLE     Rapid Protein Depletion in Human Cells by Auxin-Inducible Degron
            Tagging with Short Homology Donors.
  JOURNAL   Cell Rep. 2016 Apr 5;15(1):210-8. doi: 10.1016/j.celrep.2016.03.001.
            Epub 2016 Mar 24.
  PUBMED    27052166
REFERENCE   2 (bases 1 to 1018)
  AUTHORS   .
  TITLE     Direct Submission
  JOURNAL   Exported May 20, 2021 from SnapGene Server 1.1.58
            http://www.snapgene.com
FEATURES             Location/Qualifiers
     source          1..1018
                     /organism="synthetic DNA construct"
                     /mol_type="other DNA"
     primer_bind     7..26
                     /label=T7
                     /note="T7 promoter, forward primer"
     promoter        7..25
                     /label=T7 promoter
                     /note="promoter for bacteriophage T7 RNA polymerase"
     CDS             64..774
                     /codon_start=1
                     /product="derivative of the monomeric red fluorescent
                     protein mCherry"
                     /label=mCherry2
                     /note="mammalian codon-optimized"
                     /translation="MVSKGEEDNMAIIKEFMRFKVHMEGSVNGHEFEIEGEGEGRPYEG
                     TQTAKLKVTKGGPLPFAWDILSPQFMYGSKAYVKHPADIPDYLKLSFPEGFNWERVMNF
                     EDGGVVTVTQDSSLQDGEFIYKVKLRGTNFPSDGPVMQCRTMGWEASTERMYPEDGALK
                     GEIKQRLKLKDGGHYDAEVKTTYKAKKPVQLPGAYNVDIKLDILSHNEDYTIVEQYERA
                     EGRHSTGGMDELYK"
     primer_bind     complement(209..227)
                     /label=mCherry-R
                     /note="mCherry, reverse primer"
     polyA_signal    892..1013
                     /label=SV40 poly(A) signal
                     /note="SV40 polyadenylation signal"
     primer_bind     complement(929..948)
                     /label=SV40pA-R
                     /note="SV40 polyA, reverse primer"
     primer_bind     983..1002
                     /label=EBV-rev
                     /note="SV40 polyA terminator, reverse primer"
ORIGIN
        1 cgcgcgtaat acgactcact atagggcgaa ttggagctcg gatccggtgc aggcgccgct
       61 agcatggtga gcaagggcga ggaggataac atggccatca tcaaggagtt catgcgcttc
      121 aaggtgcaca tggagggctc cgtgaacggc cacgagttcg agatcgaggg cgagggcgag
      181 ggccgcccct acgagggcac ccagaccgcc aagctgaagg tgaccaaggg tggccccctg
      241 cccttcgcct gggacatcct gtcccctcag ttcatgtacg gctccaaggc ctacgtgaag
      301 caccccgccg acatccccga ctacttgaag ctgtccttcc ccgagggctt caattgggag
      361 cgcgtgatga acttcgagga cggcggcgtg gtgaccgtga cccaggactc ctccctgcag
      421 gacggcgagt tcatctacaa ggtgaagctg cgcggcacca acttcccctc cgacggcccc
      481 gtaatgcagt gtcgtaccat gggctgggag gcctccactg agcggatgta ccccgaggac
      541 ggcgccctga agggcgagat caagcagagg ctgaagctga aggacggcgg ccactacgac
      601 gctgaggtca agaccaccta caaggccaag aagcccgtgc agctgcccgg cgcctacaac
      661 gtcgacatca agttggacat cctttcccac aacgaggact acaccatcgt ggaacagtac
      721 gaacgcgccg agggccgcca ctccaccggc ggcatggacg agctgtacaa gtaatctaga
      781 taactgatca taatcagcca taccacattt gtagaggttt tacttgcttt aaaaaacctc
      841 ccacacctcc ccctgaacct gaaacataaa atgaatgcaa ttgttgttgt taacttgttt
      901 attgcagctt ataatggtta caaataaagc aatagcatca caaatttcac aaataaagca
      961 tttttttcac tgcattctag ttgtggtttg tccaaactca tcaatgtatc ttaacgcg
//
