>Addgene plasmid #72796 | pMK280 (mCherry2-NeoR) | addgene partial sequence | sequence record 138265 | SV40pro-F2 5'-CCCCATGGCTGACTAATTTTT-3'
AGGCCGAGGCCGCCTCGGCCTCTGAGCTATTCCAGAAGTAGTGAGGAGGCTTTTTTGGAGGCCTAGGCTT
TTGCAAAGATCGATCAAGAGACAGGATGAGGATCGTTTCGCATGATTGAACAAGATGGATTGCACGCAGG
TTCTCCGGCCGCTTGGGTGGAGAGGCTATTCGGCTATGACTGGGCACAACAGACAATCGGCTGCTCTGAT
GCCGCCGTGTTCCGGCTGTCAGCGCAGGGGCGCCCGGTTCTTTTTGTCAAGACCGACCTGTCCGGTGCCC
TGAATGAACTGCAAGACGAGGCAGCGCGGCTATCGTGGCTGGCCACGACGGGCGTTCCTTGCGCAGCTGT
GCTCGACGTTGTCACTGAAGCGGGAAGGGACTGGCTGCTATTGGGCGAAGTGCCGGGGCAGGATCTCCTG
TCATCTCACCTTGCTCCTGCCGAGAAAGTATCCATCATGGCTGATGCAATGCGGCGGCTGCATACGCTTG
ATCCGGCTACCTGCCCATTCGACCACCAAGCGAAACATCGCATCGAGCGAGCACGTACTCGGATGGAAGC
CGGTCTTGTCGATCAGGATGATCTGGACGAAGAGCATCAGGGGCTCGCGCCAGCCGAACTGTTCGCCAGG
CTCAAGGCGAGCATGCCCGACGGCGAGGATCTCGTCGTGACCCATGGCGATGCCTGCTTGCCGAATATCA
TGGTGGAAAATGGCCGCTTTTCTGGATTCATCGACTGTGGCCGGCTGGGTGTGGCGGACCGCTATCAGGA
CATAGCGTTGGCTACCCGTGATATTGCTGAAGAGCTTGGCGGCGAATGGGCTGACCGCTTCCTCGTGCTT
TACGGTATCGCCGCTCCCGATTCGCAGCGCATCGCCTTCTATCGCCTTCTTGACGAGTTCTTCTGAGCGG
GACTCTGGGGTTCGAAATGACCGACCAAGCGACGCCCAACCTGCCATCACGAGATTTCGATTCCACCGCC
GCCTTCTATGAAAGGTTGGGCTTCGGAATCGTTTT
